>Addgene plasmid #153260 | pDGE662 | addgene full sequence | sequence record 307062 | Addgene NGS Result
TCGCGCGTTTCGGTGATGACGGTGAAAACCTCTGACACATGCAGCTCCCGGAGACGGTCACAGCTTGTCT
GTAAGCGGATGCCGGGAGCAGACAAGCCCGTCAGGGCGCGTCAGCGGGTGTTGGCGGGTGTCGGGGCTGG
CTTAACTATGCGGCATCAGAGCAGATTGTACTGAGAGTGCACCATATGCGGTGTGAAATACCGCACAGAT
GCGTAAGGAGAAAATACCGCATCAGGCGCCATTCGCCATTCAGGCTGCGCAACTGTTGGGAAGGGCGATC
GGTGCGGGCCTCTTCGCTATTACGCCAGCTGGCGAAAGGGGGATGTGCTGCAAGGCGATTAAGTTGGGTA
ACGCCAGGGTTTTCCCAGTCACGACGTTGTAAAACGACGGCCAGTGAATTCGAGCTCGGTACCTCGCGAA
TGCATCTAGATTGGTCTCATGCGCAAGAGAAATAAGAAAAAGGCCGGCCCATTTAGATTGAAGATCCAGG
CCCAGGCCCGTAAAAGAAACCCAACAAGCAAATTCTCCCTCATCGCTTATACAAAGCTACTTTGCCTCGT
TTATATAGCGGAATATGAACATGTATGATTGAAGTCTTCTGAGACGTTGATCGGCACGTAAGAGGTTCCA
ACTTTCACCATAATGAAATAAGATCACTACCGGGCGTATTTTTTGAGTTATCGAGATTTTCAGGAGCTAA
GGAAGCTAAAATGGAGAAAAAAATCACTGGATATACCACCGTTGATATATCCCAATGGCATCGTAAAGAA
CATTTTGAGGCATTTCAGTCAGTTGCTCAATGTACCTATAACCAGACCGTTCAGCTGGATATTACGGCCT
TTTTAAAGACCGTAAAGAAAAATAAGCACAAGTTTTATCCGGCCTTTATTCACATTCTTGCCCGCCTGAT
GAATGCTCATCCGGAATTCCGTATGGCAATGAAAGACGGTGAGCTGGTGATATGGGATAGTGTTCACCCT
TGTTACACCGTTTTCCATGAGCAAACTGAAACGTTTTCATCGCTCTGGAGTGAATACCACGACGATTTCC
GGCAGTTTCTACACATATATTCGCAAGATGTGGCGTGTTACGGTGAAAACCTGGCCTATTTCCCTAAAGG
GTTTATTGAGAATATGTTTTTCGTCTCAGCCAATCCCTGGGTGAGTTTCACCAGTTTTGATTTAAACGTG
GCCAATATGGACAACTTCTTCGCCCCCGTTTTCACCATGGGCAAATATTATACGCAAGGCGACAAGGTGC
TGATGCCGCTGGCGATTCAGGTTCATCATGCCGTTTGTGATGGCTTCCATGTCGGCAGAATGCTTAATGA
ATTACAACAGTACTGCGATGAGTGGCAGGGGGGGCGTAAACGCCGCGTGGATCCGGCTTACTAAAAGCCA
GATAACAGTATGCGTATTTGCGCGCTGATTTTTGCGGTATAAGAATATATACTGATATGTATACCCGAAG
TATGTCAAAAAGAGGTATGCTATGAAGCAGCGTATTACAGTGACAGTTGACAGCGACAGCTATCAGTTGC
TCAAGGCATATATGATGTCAATATCTCCGGTCTGGTAAGCACAACCATGCAGAATGAAGCCCGTCGTCTG
CGTGCCGAACGCTGGAAAGCGGAAAATCAGGAAGGGATGGCTGAGGTCGCCCGGTTTATTGAAATGAACG
GCTCTTTTGCTGACGAGAACAGGGGCTGGTGAAATGCAGTTTAAGGTTTACACCTATAAAAGAGAGAGCC
GTTATCGTCTGTTTGTGGATGTACAGAGTGATATTATTGACACGCCCGGGCGACGGATGGTGATCCCCCT
GGCCAGTGCACGTCTGCTGTCAGATAAAGTCTCCCGTGAACTTTACCCGGTGGTGCATATCGGGGATGAA
AGCTGGCGCATGATGACCACCGATATGGCCAGTGTGCCGGTTTCCGTTATCGGGGAAGAAGTGGCTGATC
TCAGCCACCGCGAAAATGACATCAAAAACGCCATTAACCTGATGTTCTGGGGAATATAAATGTCAGGCTC
CCTTATACACAGCCAGTCGAAGACTTGTTTCAGAGCTATGCTGGAAACAGCATAGCAAGTTGAAATAAGG
CTAGTCCGTTATCAACTTGAAAAAGTGGCACCGAGTCGGTGCTTTTTTTTCCAGTGAGACCAAATCGGAT
CCCGGGCCCGTCGACTGCAGAGGCCTGCATGCAAGCTTGGCGTAATCATGGTCATAGCTGTTTCCTGTGT
GAAATTGTTATCCGCTCACAATTCCACACAACATACGAGCCGGAAGCATAAAGTGTAAAGCCTGGGGTGC
CTAATGAGTGAGCTAACTCACATTAATTGCGTTGCGCTCACTGCCCGCTTTCCAGTCGGGAAACCTGTCG
TGCCAGCTGCATTAATGAATCGGCCAACGCGCGGGGAGAGGCGGTTTGCGTATTGGGCGCTCTTCCGCTT
CCTCGCTCACTGACTCGCTGCGCTCGGTCGTTCGGCTGCGGCGAGCGGTATCAGCTCACTCAAAGGCGGT
AATACGGTTATCCACAGAATCAGGGGATAACGCAGGAAAGAACATGTGAGCAAAAGGCCAGCAAAAGGCC
AGGAACCGTAAAAAGGCCGCGTTGCTGGCGTTTTTCCATAGGCTCCGCCCCCCTGACGAGCATCACAAAA
ATCGACGCTCAAGTCAGAGGTGGCGAAACCCGACAGGACTATAAAGATACCAGGCGTTTCCCCCTGGAAG
CTCCCTCGTGCGCTCTCCTGTTCCGACCCTGCCGCTTACCGGATACCTGTCCGCCTTTCTCCCTTCGGGA
AGCGTGGCGCTTTCTCATAGCTCACGCTGTAGGTATCTCAGTTCGGTGTAGGTCGTTCGCTCCAAGCTGG
GCTGTGTGCACGAACCCCCCGTTCAGCCCGACCGCTGCGCCTTATCCGGTAACTATCGTCTTGAGTCCAA
CCCGGTAAGACACGACTTATCGCCACTGGCAGCAGCCACTGGTAACAGGATTAGCAGAGCGAGGTATGTA
GGCGGTGCTACAGAGTTCTTGAAGTGGTGGCCTAACTACGGCTACACTAGAAGAACAGTATTTGGTATCT
GCGCTCTGCTGAAGCCAGTTACCTTCGGAAAAAGAGTTGGTAGCTCTTGATCCGGCAAACAAACCACCGC
TGGTAGCGGTGGTTTTTTTGTTTGCAAGCAGCAGATTACGCGCAGAAAAAAAGGATCTCAAGAAGATCCT
TTGATCTTTTCTACGGGGTCTGACGCTCAGTGGAACGAAAACTCACGTTAAGGGATTTTGGTCATGAGAT
TATCAAAAAGGATCTTCACCTAGATCCTTTTAAATTAAAAATGAAGTTTTAAATCAATCTAAAGTATATA
TGAGTAAACTTGGTCTGACAGTTACCAATGCTTAATCAGTGAGGCACCTATCTCAGCGATCTGTCTATTT
CGTTCATCCATAGTTGCCTGACTCCCCGTCGTGTAGATAACTACGATACGGGAGGGCTTACCATCTGGCC
CCAGTGCTGCAATGATACCGCGAGATCCACGCTCACCGGCTCCAGATTTATCAGCAATAAACCAGCCAGC
CGGAAGGGCCGAGCGCAGAAGTGGTCCTGCAACTTTATCCGCCTCCATCCAGTCTATTAATTGTTGCCGG
GAAGCTAGAGTAAGTAGTTCGCCAGTTAATAGTTTGCGCAACGTTGTTGCCATTGCTACAGGCATCGTGG
TGTCACGCTCGTCGTTTGGTATGGCTTCATTCAGCTCCGGTTCCCAACGATCAAGGCGAGTTACATGATC
CCCCATGTTGTGCAAAAAAGCGGTTAGCTCCTTCGGTCCTCCGATCGTTGTCAGAAGTAAGTTGGCCGCA
GTGTTATCACTCATGGTTATGGCAGCACTGCATAATTCTCTTACTGTCATGCCATCCGTAAGATGCTTTT
CTGTGACTGGTGAGTACTCAACCAAGTCATTCTGAGAATAGTGTATGCGGCGACCGAGTTGCTCTTGCCC
GGCGTCAATACGGGATAATACCGCGCCACATAGCAGAACTTTAAAAGTGCTCATCATTGGAAAACGTTCT
TCGGGGCGAAAACTCTCAAGGATCTTACCGCTGTTGAGATCCAGTTCGATGTAACCCACTCGTGCACCCA
ACTGATCTTCAGCATCTTTTACTTTCACCAGCGTTTCTGGGTGAGCAAAAACAGGAAGGCAAAATGCCGC
AAAAAAGGGAATAAGGGCGACACGGAAATGTTGAATACTCATACTCTTCCTTTTTCAATATTATTGAAGC
ATTTATCAGGGTTATTGTCTCATGAGCGGATACATATTTGAATGTATTTAGAAAAATAAACAAATAGGGG
TTCCGCGCACATTTCCCCGAAAAGTGCCACCTGACGTCTAAGAAACCATTATTATCATGACATTAACCTA
TAAAAATAGGCGTATCACGAGGCCCTTTCGTC
Features (pLannotate 1.2.2; 15 found; start..end, strand, type, name):
    137..236     +  misc_feature   bom (fragment): basis of mobility region from pBR322
    242..399     -  CDS            lacZα (fragment): LacZα fragment of β-galactosidase; lacZ fragment
    608..710     +  promoter       cat promoter: promoter of the E. coli cat gene encoding chloramphenicol acetyltransferase
    711..1369    +  CDS            CmR: chloramphenicol acetyltransferase; cat; confers resistance to chloramphenicol
   1551..1709    +  CDS            ccdA (fragment): CCDA_ECO57 - Also known as H, letA. Experimental evidence at protein level: Swiss-Prot protein existence level 1. Antitoxin component of a type II toxin-antitoxin (TA) system which inhibits the post-segregational killing (PSK) of plasmid-free cells, also referred to as a plasmid addiction system. Binds to and blocks the activity of CcdB; will also remove bound CcdB protein from the CcdB-GyrA complex by forming a CcdA-CcdB complex, a process termed rejuvenation. Functions as a transcriptional corepressor for the ccdAB operon, repression also requires CcdB (By similarity). From Escherichia coli
   1714..2016    +  CDS            ccdB: CCDB_ECOLI - Also known as G, letB, letD. Experimental evidence at protein level: Swiss-Prot protein existence level 1. Toxic component of a type II toxin-antitoxin (TA) system, functioning in plasmid maintainence. Responsible for the post- segregational killing (PSK) of plasmid-free cells, also referred to as a plasmid addiction system. Half-life of over 2 hours. Cell killing by CcdB is accompanied by filamentation, defects in chromosome and plasmid segregation, defects in cell division, formation of anucleate cells, decreased DNA synthesis and plasmid loss. Interferes with the activity of DN
   2075..2142    +  misc_RNA       tracrRNA (fragment): trans-activating CRISPR RNA for the Streptococcus pyogenes CRISPR/Cas9 system
   2245..2261    -  protein_bind   lac operator: The lac repressor binds to the lac operator to inhibit transcription in E. coli. This inhibition can be relieved by adding lactose or isopropyl-β-D-thiogalactopyranoside (IPTG). lac repressor encoded by lacI
   2269..2299    -  promoter       lac promoter: promoter for the E. coli lac operon
   2314..2335    -  protein_bind   CAP binding site: CAP binding activates transcription in the presence of cAMP. E. coli catabolite activator protein
   2348..2440    -  CDS            lacI (fragment): lac repressor; lacI; The lac repressor binds to the lac operator to inhibit transcription in E. coli. This inhibition can be relieved by adding lactose or isopropyl-β-D-thiogalactopyranoside (IPTG).
   2623..3211    -  rep_origin     ori: high-copy-number ColE1/pMB1/pBR322/pUC origin of replication
   3382..4242    -  CDS            AmpR: β-lactamase; bla; confers resistance to ampicillin, carbenicillin, and related antibiotics
   4243..4347    -  promoter       AmpR promoter: bla
   4442..35      +  CDS            rop (fragment) (across the origin): Rop protein, which maintains plasmids at low copy number; rop
