[The description below was written by a language model from this plasmid's Addgene catalogue record and pLannotate feature annotations shown in this document.]
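Description:
pDGE662 is an empty CRISPR shuttle vector, designated as the "M6" module, built on a pUC57-BsaI backbone and used for preparing single guide RNA transcriptional units for plant genome editing. It replicates in E. coli from a high-copy ColE1/pUC-type origin and carries an ampicillin resistance gene (β-lactamase with its own promoter) on the backbone. Remnants of the lac region (lacZα fragment, lac promoter and operator, CAP site, a lacI fragment), together with bom and rop fragments, are vestiges of the cloning vector lineage rather than functional payload.

According to the record, the guide RNA cassette is driven by the Solanum lycopersicum U6 promoter, a Pol III promoter suited to small RNA expression in plants. This promoter was not detected by the automated annotation, so its position is not shown in the feature table. The table does show a chloramphenicol resistance gene with its cat promoter, followed by a ccdA fragment and an intact ccdB toxin gene, immediately upstream of a fragment annotated as S. pyogenes tracrRNA, which corresponds to the sgRNA scaffold. This layout indicates a ccdB/CmR placeholder at the spot where the target-specific spacer is inserted. Cloning hybridized oligonucleotides replaces the cassette, and loss of the gyrase-poisoning ccdB provides counter-selection against uncut vector in standard strains. This explains why the empty plasmid needs a ccdB-tolerant strain and dual chloramphenicol and ampicillin selection.

No insert is present. The associated work concerns highly multiplexed editing in Nicotiana benthamiana and Arabidopsis, so the finished sgRNA unit is presumably one position in an ordered multi-guide assembly. The record does not detail the assembly scheme or the recipient vectors.
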