Addgene plasmid #153260: pDGE662
Purpose: (Empty Backbone) M6 shuttle vector containing the Solanum lycopersicum U6 promoter for preparation of single guide RNA transcriptional units by cloning of hybridized oligonucleotides.
Depositing lab: Johannes Stuttmann. Depositing organization: Martin-Luther-Universitaet Halle-Wittenberg. Publication: Highly efficient multiplex editing: One-shot generation of 8x Nicotiana benthamiana and 12x Arabidopsis mutants. Stuttmann J, Barthel K, Martin P, Ordon J, Erickson JL, Herr R, Ferik F, Kretschmer C, Berner T, Keilwagen J, Marillonnet S, Bonas U. Plant J. 2021 Feb 12. doi: 10.1111/tpj.15197. PubMed 33577114.
Backbone
  Vector backbone: pUC57-BsaI
  Backbone size (bp): 2700
  Vector type: CRISPR
  Selectable markers: ccdB
Growth in bacteria
  Bacterial resistance: Chloramphenicol and Ampicillin, 25 & 100 μg/mL
  Growth temperature: 37°C
  Growth strain: ccdB Survival
  Copy number: High Copy
Gene/Insert
  Gene/Insert name: None
Terms and licenses: Academic/Nonprofit Terms; Industry Terms: Not Available to Industry
Depositor comments: Please visit https://www.biorxiv.org/content/10.1101/2020.03.31.018671v2 for bioRxiv preprint.
How to cite: pDGE662 was a gift from Johannes Stuttmann (Addgene plasmid # 153260 ; http://n2t.net/addgene:153260 ; RRID:Addgene_153260)
